Addgene plasmid #40259: pcDNA3-Clover
Purpose: GFP with robust performance in protein fusions and useful as FRET donor for mRuby2 in a FRET pair that offers bright fluorescence, dynamic range, and photostability while limiting emissions overlap
Depositing lab: Michael Lin. Depositing organization: Stanford University. Publication: Improving FRET dynamic range with bright green and red fluorescent proteins. Lam AJ, St-Pierre F, Gong Y, Marshall JD, Cranfill PJ, Baird MA, McKeown MR, Wiedenmann J, Davidson MW, Schnitzer MJ, Tsien RY, Lin MZ. Nat Methods. 2012 Sep 9. doi: 10.1038/nmeth.2171. PubMed 22961245.
Backbone
  Vector backbone: pcDNA3
  Backbone manufacturer: Invitrogen
  Backbone size w/o insert (bp): 5410
  Total vector size (bp): 6127
  Vector type: Mammalian Expression
  Selectable markers: Neomycin (select with G418)
Growth in bacteria
  Bacterial resistance: Ampicillin, 100 μg/mL
  Growth temperature: 37°C
  Growth strain: DH5alpha
  Copy number: High Copy
Gene/Insert
  Gene/Insert name: Clover GFP
  Species: Synthetic; Aequorea victoria
  Insert size (bp): 717
  Promoter: CMV IE
  Cloning method: Restriction Enzyme; 5′ cloning site EcoRI (not destroyed); 3′ cloning site XbaI (not destroyed)
  Sequencing primers: 5′ T7; 3′ BGH Rev
Terms and licenses: Academic/Nonprofit Terms; Industry Terms: Not Available to Industry
Depositor comments: Clover is the brightest green fluorescent protein (GFP) characterized to date, with robust performance in protein fusions. Also, it is useful as a FRET donor to mRuby2 in a FRET pair that offers bright fluorescence, dynamic range, and photostability while limiting emissions overlap.
How to cite: pcDNA3-Clover was a gift from Michael Lin (Addgene plasmid # 40259 ; http://n2t.net/addgene:40259 ; RRID:Addgene_40259)
