[The description below was written by a language model from this plasmid's Addgene catalogue record.]
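Description:
pcDNA3-Clover is a mammalian expression plasmid built on the pcDNA3 backbone, carrying the coding sequence for Clover, an engineered green fluorescent protein derived from Aequorea victoria GFP. The 717 bp insert sits between the EcoRI and XbaI sites of the polylinker, both of which remain intact, giving a total construct of about 6.1 kb. Transcription is driven by the cytomegalovirus immediate-early promoter, a strong constitutive promoter in most mammalian cell lines. The listed sequencing primers (T7 forward and BGH reverse) are consistent with the usual pcDNA3 layout, in which a T7 promoter lies upstream of the cloning site and a bovine growth hormone polyadenylation signal lies downstream, although no feature table is provided to confirm individual elements. The plasmid is maintained in E. coli at high copy number under ampicillin selection, and it carries a neomycin resistance marker that allows G418 selection of stably transfected mammalian cells.

According to the depositor, Clover was the brightest GFP characterised at the time of deposit and performs robustly when fused to other proteins. Its principal intended application is as a FRET donor paired with the red fluorescent protein mRuby2. This combination is described as offering bright fluorescence, good dynamic range and photostability while limiting emission overlap, which makes it attractive for building genetically encoded FRET biosensors. The plasmid can serve directly for expressing untagged Clover as a green marker or transfection control in mammalian cells. It can also act as a template or source fragment for subcloning Clover into fusion constructs and FRET reporters.
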