>Addgene plasmid #40259 | pcDNA3-Clover | addgene partial sequence | sequence record 97455 | BGH-rev 5'-TAGAAGGCACAGTCGAGG-3'
ATAGGGCCCTCTAGACTTGTACAGCTCGTCCATGCCATGTGTAATCCCGGCGGCGGTCACGAACTCCAGC
AGGACCATGTGATCGCGCTTCTCGTTGGGGTCTTTGCTCAGGGCGGACTGATGGCTCAGGTAGTGGTTGT
CGGGCAGCAGCACGGGGCCGTCGCCGATGGGGGTGTTCTGCTGGTAGTGGTCGGCGAGCTGCACGCTGCC
GTCCTCAACGTTGTGGCGGATCTTGAAGTTAGCCTTGATGCCGTTCTTCTGCTTGTCGGCCGTGATATAG
ACGTTGTGGCTGTTGAAGTTGTACTCCAGCTTGTGCCCCAGGATGTTGCCGTCCTCCTTGAAGTCGATGC
CCTTCAGCTCGATGCGGTTCACCAGGGTGTCGCCCTCGAACTTCACCTCGGCGCGGGTCTTGTAGGTACC
GTCGTCCTTGAAAGAGATGGTGCGCTCCTGGACGTAGCCTTCGGGCATGGCGGACTTGAAGAAGTCGTGC
TGCTTCATGTGGTCGGGGTAGCGGCTGAAGCAGGCCACGCCGTAGCCGAAGGTGGTCACGAGGGTGGGCC
AGGGCACGGGCAGCTTGCCGGTGGTGCAGATGAACTTCAGGGTCAGCTTGCCGTTGGTGGCATCGCCCTC
GCCCTCGCCGCGGACGCTGAACTTGTGGCCGTTTACGTCGCCGTCCAGCTCGACCAGGATGGGCACCACC
CCGGTGAACAGCTCCTCGCCCTTGCTCACCATGCCGAATTCCAGCACACTGGCGGCCGTTACTAGTGGAT
CCGAGCTCGGTACCAAGCTTGGGTCTCCCTATAGTGAGTCGTATTAATTTCGATAAGCC
