>Addgene plasmid #40259 | pcDNA3-Clover | addgene partial sequence | sequence record 114687 | CMV-F 5'-CGCAAATGGGCGGTAGGCGTG-3'
CTCTCTGGCTAACTAGAGAACCCACTGCTTACTGGCTTATCGAAATTAATACGACTCACTATAGGGAGAC
CCAAGCTTGGTACCGAGCTCGGATCCACTAGTAACGGCCGCCAGTGTGCTGGAATTCGGCATGGTGAGCA
AGGGCGAGGAGCTGTTCACCGGGGTGGTGCCCATCCTGGTCGAGCTGGACGGCGACGTAAACGGCCACAA
GTTCAGCGTCCGCGGCGAGGGCGAGGGCGATGCCACCAACGGCAAGCTGACCCTGAAGTTCATCTGCACC
ACCGGCAAGCTGCCCGTGCCCTGGCCCACCCTCGTGACCACCTTCGGCTACGGCGTGGCCTGCTTCAGCC
GCTACCCCGACCACATGAAGCAGCACGACTTCTTCAAGTCCGCCATGCCCGAAGGCTACGTCCAGGAGCG
CACCATCTCTTTCAAGGACGACGGTACCTACAAGACCCGCGCCGAGGTGAAGTTCGAGGGCGACACCCTG
GTGAACCGCATCGAGCTGAAGGGCATCGACTTCAAGGAGGACGGCAACATCCTGGGGCACAAGCTGGAGT
ACAACTTCAACAGCCACAACGTCTATATCACGGCCGACAAGCAGAAGAACGGCATCAAGGCTAACTTCAA
GATCCGCCACAACGTTGAGGACGGCAGCGTGCAGCTCGCCGACCACTACCAGCAGAACACCCCCATCGGC
GACGGCCCCGTGCTGCTGCCCGACAACCACTACCTGAGCCATCAGTCCGCCCTGAGCAAAGACCCCAACG
AGAAGCGCGATCACATGGTCCTGCTGGAGTTCGTGACCGCCGCCGGGATTACACATGGCATGGACGAGCT
GTACAAGTCTAGAGGGCCCTATTCTATAGTGTCACCTAAATGCTAGAGCTCGCTGATCAGCCTCGACTGT
GCCTTCTAGTTGCCAGCCATCTGT
