LOCUS       Exported 6127 bp ds-DNA circular SYN 12-MAY-2021
DEFINITION  GFP with robust performance in protein fusions and useful as FRET
            acceptor for mRuby2 in a FRET pair that offers bright fluorescence,
            dynamic range, and photostability while limiting emissions overlap.
ACCESSION   .
VERSION     .
KEYWORDS    pcDNA3-Clover
SOURCE      synthetic DNA construct
  ORGANISM  synthetic DNA construct
REFERENCE   1 (bases 1 to 6127)
  AUTHORS   Lam AJ, St-Pierre F, Gong Y, Marshall JD, Cranfill PJ, Baird MA,
            McKeown MR, Wiedenmann J, Davidson MW, Schnitzer MJ, Tsien RY, Lin
            MZ
  TITLE     Improving FRET dynamic range with bright green and red fluorescent
            proteins.
  JOURNAL   Nat Methods. 2012 Sep 9. doi: 10.1038/nmeth.2171.
  PUBMED    22961245
REFERENCE   2 (bases 1 to 6127)
  AUTHORS   .
  TITLE     Direct Submission
  JOURNAL   Exported May 12, 2021 from SnapGene Server 1.1.58
            http://www.snapgene.com
FEATURES             Location/Qualifiers
     source          1..6127
                     /organism="synthetic DNA construct"
                     /mol_type="other DNA"
     primer_bind     complement(44..63)
                     /label=pRS-marker
                     /note="pRS vectors, use to sequence yeast selectable
                     marker"
     enhancer        235..614
                     /label=CMV enhancer
                     /note="human cytomegalovirus immediate early enhancer"
     promoter        615..818
                     /label=CMV promoter
                     /note="human cytomegalovirus (CMV) immediate early
                     promoter"
     primer_bind     769..789
                     /label=CMV-F
                     /note="Human CMV immediate early promoter, forward primer"
     primer_bind     863..882
                     /label=T7
                     /note="T7 promoter, forward primer"
     promoter        863..881
                     /label=T7 promoter
                     /note="promoter for bacteriophage T7 RNA polymerase"
     CDS             947..1663
                     /codon_start=1
                     /product="bright green-yellow fluorescent protein derived
                     from GFP (Lam et al., 2012)"
                     /label=Clover
                     /translation="MVSKGEELFTGVVPILVELDGDVNGHKFSVRGEGEGDATNGKLTL
                     KFICTTGKLPVPWPTLVTTFGYGVACFSRYPDHMKQHDFFKSAMPEGYVQERTISFKDD
                     GTYKTRAEVKFEGDTLVNRIELKGIDFKEDGNILGHKLEYNFNSHNVYITADKQKNGIK
                     ANFKIRHNVEDGSVQLADHYQQNTPIGDGPVLLPDNHYLSHQSALSKDPNEKRDHMVLL
                     EFVTAAGITHGMDELYK"
     primer_bind     complement(992..1013)
                     /label=EGFP-N
                     /note="EGFP, reverse primer"
     primer_bind     1600..1621
                     /label=EGFP-C
                     /note="EGFP, forward primer"
     promoter        complement(1679..1697)
                     /label=SP6 promoter
                     /note="promoter for bacteriophage SP6 RNA polymerase"
     primer_bind     complement(1680..1697)
                     /label=SP6
                     /note="SP6 promoter, forward primer"
     primer_bind     complement(1717..1734)
                     /label=BGH-rev
                     /note="Bovine growth hormone terminator, reverse primer.
                     Also called BGH reverse"
     polyA_signal    1723..1947
                     /label=bGH poly(A) signal
                     /note="bovine growth hormone polyadenylation signal"
     rep_origin      1993..2421
                     /direction=RIGHT
                     /label=f1 ori
                     /note="f1 bacteriophage origin of replication; arrow
                     indicates direction of (+) strand synthesis"
     primer_bind     complement(2080..2099)
                     /label=F1ori-R
                     /note="F1 origin, reverse primer"
     primer_bind     2290..2311
                     /label=F1ori-F
                     /note="F1 origin, forward primer"
     primer_bind     complement(2430..2450)
                     /label=pBABE 3'
                     /note="SV40 enhancer, reverse primer for pBABE vectors"
     promoter        2435..2765
                     /label=SV40 promoter
                     /note="SV40 enhancer and early promoter"
     rep_origin      2616..2751
                     /label=SV40 ori
                     /note="SV40 origin of replication"
     primer_bind     2678..2697
                     /label=SV40pro-F
                     /note="SV40 promoter/origin, forward primer"
     CDS             2832..3626
                     /codon_start=1
                     /gene="aph(3')-II (or nptII)"
                     /product="aminoglycoside phosphotransferase from Tn5"
                     /label=NeoR/KanR
                     /note="confers resistance to neomycin, kanamycin, and G418
                     (Geneticin(R))"
                     /translation="MIEQDGLHAGSPAAWVERLFGYDWAQQTIGCSDAAVFRLSAQGRP
                     VLFVKTDLSGALNELQDEAARLSWLATTGVPCAAVLDVVTEAGRDWLLLGEVPGQDLLS
                     SHLAPAEKVSIMADAMRRLHTLDPATCPFDHQAKHRIERARTRMEAGLVDQDDLDEEHQ
                     GLAPAELFARLKARMPDGEDLVVTHGDACLPNIMVENGRFSGFIDCGRLGVADRYQDIA
                     LATRDIAEELGGEWADRFLVLYGIAAPDSQRIAFYRLLDEFF"
     primer_bind     complement(2886..2905)
                     /label=Neo-R
                     /note="Neomycin resistance gene, reverse primer"
     primer_bind     3496..3515
                     /label=Neo-F
                     /note="Neomycin resistance gene, forward primer"
     polyA_signal    3800..3921
                     /label=SV40 poly(A) signal
                     /note="SV40 polyadenylation signal"
     primer_bind     complement(3837..3856)
                     /label=SV40pA-R
                     /note="SV40 polyA, reverse primer"
     primer_bind     3891..3910
                     /label=EBV-rev
                     /note="SV40 polyA terminator, reverse primer"
     primer_bind     complement(3970..3986)
                     /label=M13 rev
                     /note="common sequencing primer, one of multiple similar
                     variants"
     primer_bind     complement(3970..3986)
                     /label=M13 Reverse
                     /note="In lacZ gene. Also called M13-rev"
     primer_bind     complement(3983..4005)
                     /label=M13/pUC Reverse
                     /note="In lacZ gene"
     protein_bind    3994..4010
                     /label=lac operator
                     /bound_moiety="lac repressor encoded by lacI"
                     /note="The lac repressor binds to the lac operator to
                     inhibit transcription in E. coli. This inhibition can be
                     relieved by adding lactose or
                     isopropyl-beta-D-thiogalactopyranoside (IPTG)."
     promoter        complement(4018..4048)
                     /label=lac promoter
                     /note="promoter for the E. coli lac operon"
     protein_bind    4063..4084
                     /label=CAP binding site
                     /bound_moiety="E. coli catabolite activator protein"
                     /note="CAP binding activates transcription in the presence
                     of cAMP."
     primer_bind     complement(4201..4218)
                     /label=L4440
                     /note="L4440 vector, forward primer"
     rep_origin      complement(4372..4960)
                     /direction=LEFT
                     /label=ori
                     /note="high-copy-number ColE1/pMB1/pBR322/pUC origin of
                     replication"
     primer_bind     complement(4452..4471)
                     /label=pBR322ori-F
                     /note="pBR322 origin, forward primer"
     CDS             complement(5131..5991)
                     /codon_start=1
                     /gene="bla"
                     /product="beta-lactamase"
                     /label=AmpR
                     /note="confers resistance to ampicillin, carbenicillin, and
                     related antibiotics"
                     /translation="MSIQHFRVALIPFFAAFCLPVFAHPETLVKVKDAEDQLGARVGYI
                     ELDLNSGKILESFRPEERFPMMSTFKVLLCGAVLSRIDAGQEQLGRRIHYSQNDLVEYS
                     PVTEKHLTDGMTVRELCSAAITMSDNTAANLLLTTIGGPKELTAFLHNMGDHVTRLDRW
                     EPELNEAIPNDERDTTMPVAMATTLRKLLTGELLTLASRQQLIDWMEADKVAGPLLRSA
                     LPAGWFIADKSGAGERGSRGIIAALGPDGKPSRIVVIYTTGSQATMDERNRQIAEIGAS
                     LIKHW"
     primer_bind     5754..5773
                     /label=Amp-R
                     /note="Ampicillin resistance gene, reverse primer"
     promoter        complement(5992..6096)
                     /gene="bla"
                     /label=AmpR promoter
ORIGIN
        1 gacggatcgg gagatctccc gatcccctat ggtcgactct cagtacaatc tgctctgatg
       61 ccgcatagtt aagccagtat ctgctccctg cttgtgtgtt ggaggtcgct gagtagtgcg
      121 cgagcaaaat ttaagctaca acaaggcaag gcttgaccga caattgcatg aagaatctgc
      181 ttagggttag gcgttttgcg ctgcttcgcg atgtacgggc cagatatacg cgttgacatt
      241 gattattgac tagttattaa tagtaatcaa ttacggggtc attagttcat agcccatata
      301 tggagttccg cgttacataa cttacggtaa atggcccgcc tggctgaccg cccaacgacc
      361 cccgcccatt gacgtcaata atgacgtatg ttcccatagt aacgccaata gggactttcc
      421 attgacgtca atgggtggac tatttacggt aaactgccca cttggcagta catcaagtgt
      481 atcatatgcc aagtacgccc cctattgacg tcaatgacgg taaatggccc gcctggcatt
      541 atgcccagta catgacctta tgggactttc ctacttggca gtacatctac gtattagtca
      601 tcgctattac catggtgatg cggttttggc agtacatcaa tgggcgtgga tagcggtttg
      661 actcacgggg atttccaagt ctccacccca ttgacgtcaa tgggagtttg ttttggcacc
      721 aaaatcaacg ggactttcca aaatgtcgta acaactccgc cccattgacg caaatgggcg
      781 gtaggcgtgt acggtgggag gtctatataa gcagagctct ctggctaact agagaaccca
      841 ctgcttactg gcttatcgaa attaatacga ctcactatag ggagacccaa gcttggtacc
      901 gagctcggat ccactagtaa cggccgccag tgtgctggaa ttcggcatgg tgagcaaggg
      961 cgaggagctg ttcaccgggg tggtgcccat cctggtcgag ctggacggcg acgtaaacgg
     1021 ccacaagttc agcgtccgcg gcgagggcga gggcgatgcc accaacggca agctgaccct
     1081 gaagttcatc tgcaccaccg gcaagctgcc cgtgccctgg cccaccctcg tgaccacctt
     1141 cggctacggc gtggcctgct tcagccgcta ccccgaccac atgaagcagc acgacttctt
     1201 caagtccgcc atgcccgaag gctacgtcca ggagcgcacc atctctttca aggacgacgg
     1261 tacctacaag acccgcgccg aggtgaagtt cgagggcgac accctggtga accgcatcga
     1321 gctgaagggc atcgacttca aggaggacgg caacatcctg gggcacaagc tggagtacaa
     1381 cttcaacagc cacaacgtct atatcacggc cgacaagcag aagaacggca tcaaggctaa
     1441 cttcaagatc cgccacaacg ttgaggacgg cagcgtgcag ctcgccgacc actaccagca
     1501 gaacaccccc atcggcgacg gccccgtgct gctgcccgac aaccactacc tgagccatca
     1561 gtccgccctg agcaaagacc ccaacgagaa gcgcgatcac atggtcctgc tggagttcgt
     1621 gaccgccgcc gggattacac atggcatgga cgagctgtac aagtctagag ggccctattc
     1681 tatagtgtca cctaaatgct agagctcgct gatcagcctc gactgtgcct tctagttgcc
     1741 agccatctgt tgtttgcccc tcccccgtgc cttccttgac cctggaaggt gccactccca
     1801 ctgtcctttc ctaataaaat gaggaaattg catcgcattg tctgagtagg tgtcattcta
     1861 ttctgggggg tggggtgggg caggacagca agggggagga ttgggaagac aatagcaggc
     1921 atgctgggga tgcggtgggc tctatggctt ctgaggcgga aagaaccagc tggggctcta
     1981 gggggtatcc ccnnnnnnnn nnnnnnnnnn nnnnnnnnnn nnnnnnnnnn nnnnnnnnnn
     2041 nnnnnnnnnn nnnnnnnnnn nnnnnnnnnn nnnnnnnnnn nnnnnnnnnn nnnnnnnnnn
     2101 nnnnnnnnnn nnnnnncgcc ggctttcccc gtcaagctct aaatcggggc annnnnnnnn
     2161 nnnnnnnnnn nnnnnnnnnn nnnnnnnnnn nnnnnnnnnn nnnnnnnnan nnnnnnnnnn
     2221 nnnnnnnnnn nnnnnnnnnn nnnnnnnnnn nnnnnnnncc tttgacgttg gagtccacgt
     2281 tctttaatag tggactcttg ttccaaactg gaacaacact caaccctatc tcggtctatt
     2341 cttttgattt ataagggatt ttggggattt cggcctattg gttaaaaaat gagctgattt
     2401 aacaaaaatt taacgcgaat taattctgtg gaatgtgtgt cagttagggt gtggaaagtc
     2461 cccaggctcc ccaggcaggc agaagtatgc aaagcatgca tctcaattag tcagcaacca
     2521 ggtgtggaaa gtccccaggc tccccagcag gcagaagtat gcaaagcatg catctcaatt
     2581 agtcagcaac catagtcccg cccctaactc cgcccatccc gcccctaact ccgcccagtt
     2641 ccgcccattc tccgccccat ggctgactaa ttttttttat ttatgcagag gccgaggccg
     2701 cctctgcctc tgagctattc cagaagtagt gaggaggctt ttttggaggc ctaggctttt
     2761 gcaaaaagct cccgggagct tgtatatcca ttttcggatc tgatcaagag acaggatgag
     2821 gatcgtttcg catgattgaa caagatggat tgcacgcagg ttctccggcc gcttgggtgg
     2881 agaggctatt cggctatgac tgggcacaac agacaatcgg ctgctctgat gccgccgtgt
     2941 tccggctgtc agcgcagggg cgcccggttc tttttgtcaa gaccgacctg tccggtgccc
     3001 tgaatgaact gcaggacgag gcagcgcggc tatcgtggct ggccacgacg ggcgttcctt
     3061 gcgcagctgt gctcgacgtt gtcactgaag cgggaaggga ctggctgcta ttgggcgaag
     3121 tgccggggca ggatctcctg tcatctcacc ttgctcctgc cgagaaagta tccatcatgg
     3181 ctgatgcaat gcggcggctg catacgcttg atccggctac ctgcccattc gaccaccaag
     3241 cgaaacatcg catcgagcga gcacgtactc ggatggaagc cggtcttgtc gatcaggatg
     3301 atctggacga agagcatcag gggctcgcgc cagccgaact gttcgccagg ctcaaggcgc
     3361 gcatgcccga cggcgaggat ctcgtcgtga cccatggcga tgcctgcttg ccgaatatca
     3421 tggtggaaaa tggccgcttt tctggattca tcgactgtgg ccggctgggt gtggcggacc
     3481 gctatcagga catagcgttg gctacccgtg atattgctga agagcttggc ggcgaatggg
     3541 ctgaccgctt cctcgtgctt tacggtatcg ccgctcccga ttcgcagcgc atcgccttct
     3601 atcgccttct tgacgagttc ttctgagcgg gactctgggg ttcgaaatga ccgaccaagc
     3661 gacgcccaac ctgccatcac gagatttcga ttccaccgcc gccttctatg aaaggttggg
     3721 cttcggaatc gttttccggg acgccggctg gatgatcctc cagcgcgggg atctcatgct
     3781 ggagttcttc gcccacccca acttgtttat tgcagcttat aatggttaca aataaagcaa
     3841 tagcatcaca aatttcacaa ataaagcatt tttttcactg cattctagtt gtggtttgtc
     3901 caaactcatc aatgtatctt atcatgtctg tataccgtcg acctctagct agagcttggc
     3961 gtaatcatgg tcatagctgt ttcctgtgtg aaattgttat ccgctcacaa ttccacacaa
     4021 catacgagcc ggaagcataa agtgtaaagc ctggggtgcc taatgagtga gctaactcac
     4081 attaattgcg ttgcgctcac tgcccgcttt ccagtcggga aacctgtcgt gccagctgca
     4141 ttaatgaatc ggccaacgcg cggggagagg cggtttgcgt attgggcgct cttccgcttc
     4201 ctcgctcact gactcgctgc gctcggtcgt tcggctgcgg cgagcggtat cagctcactc
     4261 aaaggcggta atacggttat ccacagaatc aggggataac gcaggaaaga acatgtgagc
     4321 aaaaggccag caaaaggcca ggaaccgtaa aaaggccgcg ttgctggcgt ttttccatag
     4381 gctccgcccc cctgacgagc atcacaaaaa tcgacgctca agtcagaggt ggcgaaaccc
     4441 gacaggacta taaagatacc aggcgtttcc ccctggaagc tccctcgtgc gctctcctgt
     4501 tccgaccctg ccgcttaccg gatacctgtc cgcctttctc ccttcgggaa gcgtggcgct
     4561 ttctcaatgc tcacgctgta ggtatctcag ttcggtgtag gtcgttcgct ccaagctggg
     4621 ctgtgtgcac gaaccccccg ttcagcccga ccgctgcgcc ttatccggta actatcgtct
     4681 tgagtccaac ccggtaagac acgacttatc gccactggca gcagccactg gtaacaggat
     4741 tagcagagcg aggtatgtag gcggtgctac agagttcttg aagtggtggc ctaactacgg
     4801 ctacactaga aggacagtat ttggtatctg cgctctgctg aagccagtta ccttcggaaa
     4861 aagagttggt agctcttgat ccggcaaaca aaccaccgct ggtagcggtg gtttttttgt
     4921 ttgcaagcag cagattacgc gcagaaaaaa aggatctcaa gaagatcctt tgatcttttc
     4981 tacggggtct gacgctcagt ggaacgaaaa ctcacgttaa gggattttgg tcatgagatt
     5041 atcaaaaagg atcttcacct agatcctttt aaattaaaaa tgaagtttta aatcaatcta
     5101 aagtatatat gagtaaactt ggtctgacag ttaccaatgc ttaatcagtg aggcacctat
     5161 ctcagcgatc tgtctatttc gttcatccat agttgcctga ctccccgtcg tgtagataac
     5221 tacgatacgg gagggcttac catctggccc cagtgctgca atgataccgc gagacccacg
     5281 ctcaccggct ccagatttat cagcaataaa ccagccagcc ggaagggccg agcgcagaag
     5341 tggtcctgca actttatccg cctccatcca gtctattaat tgttgccggg aagctagagt
     5401 aagtagttcg ccagttaata gtttgcgcaa cgttgttgcc attgctacag gcatcgtggt
     5461 gtcacgctcg tcgtttggta tggcttcatt cagctccggt tcccaacgat caaggcgagt
     5521 tacatgatcc cccatgttgt gcaaaaaagc ggttagctcc ttcggtcctc cgatcgttgt
     5581 cagaagtaag ttggccgcag tgttatcact catggttatg gcagcactgc ataattctct
     5641 tactgtcatg ccatccgtaa gatgcttttc tgtgactggt gagtactcaa ccaagtcatt
     5701 ctgagaatag tgtatgcggc gaccgagttg ctcttgcccg gcgtcaatac gggataatac
     5761 cgcgccacat agcagaactt taaaagtgct catcattgga aaacgttctt cggggcgaaa
     5821 actctcaagg atcttaccgc tgttgagatc cagttcgatg taacccactc gtgcacccaa
     5881 ctgatcttca gcatctttta ctttcaccag cgtttctggg tgagcaaaaa caggaaggca
     5941 aaatgccgca aaaaagggaa taagggcgac acggaaatgt tgaatactca tactcttcct
     6001 ttttcaatat tattgaagca tttatcaggg ttattgtctc atgagcggat acatatttga
     6061 atgtatttag aaaaataaac aaataggggt tccgcgcaca tttccccgaa aagtgccacc
     6121 tgacgtc
//
