LOCUS       Exported 6126 bp ds-DNA circular SYN 12-MAY-2021
DEFINITION  GFP with robust performance in protein fusions and useful as FRET
            acceptor for mRuby2 in a FRET pair that offers bright fluorescence,
            dynamic range, and photostability while limiting emissions overlap.
ACCESSION   .
VERSION     .
KEYWORDS    pcDNA3-Clover
SOURCE      synthetic DNA construct
  ORGANISM  synthetic DNA construct
REFERENCE   1 (bases 1 to 6126)
  AUTHORS   Lam AJ, St-Pierre F, Gong Y, Marshall JD, Cranfill PJ, Baird MA,
            McKeown MR, Wiedenmann J, Davidson MW, Schnitzer MJ, Tsien RY, Lin
            MZ
  TITLE     Improving FRET dynamic range with bright green and red fluorescent
            proteins.
  JOURNAL   Nat Methods. 2012 Sep 9. doi: 10.1038/nmeth.2171.
  PUBMED    22961245
REFERENCE   2 (bases 1 to 6126)
  AUTHORS   .
  TITLE     Direct Submission
  JOURNAL   Exported May 12, 2021 from SnapGene Server 1.1.58
            http://www.snapgene.com
FEATURES             Location/Qualifiers
     source          1..6126
                     /organism="synthetic DNA construct"
                     /mol_type="other DNA"
     enhancer        177..556
                     /label=CMV enhancer
                     /note="human cytomegalovirus immediate early enhancer"
     promoter        557..760
                     /label=CMV promoter
                     /note="human cytomegalovirus (CMV) immediate early
                     promoter"
     primer_bind     711..731
                     /label=CMV-F
                     /note="Human CMV immediate early promoter, forward primer"
     primer_bind     805..824
                     /label=T7
                     /note="T7 promoter, forward primer"
     promoter        805..823
                     /label=T7 promoter
                     /note="promoter for bacteriophage T7 RNA polymerase"
     CDS             889..1605
                     /codon_start=1
                     /product="bright green-yellow fluorescent protein derived
                     from GFP (Lam et al., 2012)"
                     /label=Clover
                     /translation="MVSKGEELFTGVVPILVELDGDVNGHKFSVRGEGEGDATNGKLTL
                     KFICTTGKLPVPWPTLVTTFGYGVACFSRYPDHMKQHDFFKSAMPEGYVQERTISFKDD
                     GTYKTRAEVKFEGDTLVNRIELKGIDFKEDGNILGHKLEYNFNSHNVYITADKQKNGIK
                     ANFKIRHNVEDGSVQLADHYQQNTPIGDGPVLLPDNHYLSHQSALSKDPNEKRDHMVLL
                     EFVTAAGITHGMDELYK"
     primer_bind     complement(934..955)
                     /label=EGFP-N
                     /note="EGFP, reverse primer"
     primer_bind     1542..1563
                     /label=EGFP-C
                     /note="EGFP, forward primer"
     promoter        complement(1621..1639)
                     /label=SP6 promoter
                     /note="promoter for bacteriophage SP6 RNA polymerase"
     primer_bind     complement(1622..1639)
                     /label=SP6
                     /note="SP6 promoter, forward primer"
     primer_bind     complement(1659..1676)
                     /label=BGH-rev
                     /note="Bovine growth hormone terminator, reverse primer.
                     Also called BGH reverse"
     polyA_signal    1665..1889
                     /label=bGH poly(A) signal
                     /note="bovine growth hormone polyadenylation signal"
     rep_origin      1935..2363
                     /direction=RIGHT
                     /label=f1 ori
                     /note="f1 bacteriophage origin of replication; arrow
                     indicates direction of (+) strand synthesis"
     primer_bind     complement(2022..2041)
                     /label=F1ori-R
                     /note="F1 origin, reverse primer"
     primer_bind     2232..2253
                     /label=F1ori-F
                     /note="F1 origin, forward primer"
     primer_bind     complement(2372..2392)
                     /label=pBABE 3'
                     /note="SV40 enhancer, reverse primer for pBABE vectors"
     promoter        2377..2706
                     /label=SV40 promoter
                     /note="SV40 enhancer and early promoter"
     rep_origin      2557..2692
                     /label=SV40 ori
                     /note="SV40 origin of replication"
     primer_bind     2619..2638
                     /label=SV40pro-F
                     /note="SV40 promoter/origin, forward primer"
     CDS             2773..3567
                     /codon_start=1
                     /gene="aph(3')-II (or nptII)"
                     /product="aminoglycoside phosphotransferase from Tn5"
                     /label=NeoR/KanR
                     /note="confers resistance to neomycin, kanamycin, and G418
                     (Geneticin(R))"
                     /translation="MIEQDGLHAGSPAAWVERLFGYDWAQQTIGCSDAAVFRLSAQGRP
                     VLFVKTDLSGALNELQDEAARLSWLATTGVPCAAVLDVVTEAGRDWLLLGEVPGQDLLS
                     SHLAPAEKVSIMADAMRRLHTLDPATCPFDHQAKHRIERARTRMEAGLVDQDDLDEEHQ
                     GLAPAELFARLKARMPDGEDLVVTHGDACLPNIMVENGRFSGFIDCGRLGVADRYQDIA
                     LATRDIAEELGGEWADRFLVLYGIAAPDSQRIAFYRLLDEFF"
     primer_bind     complement(2827..2846)
                     /label=Neo-R
                     /note="Neomycin resistance gene, reverse primer"
     primer_bind     3437..3456
                     /label=Neo-F
                     /note="Neomycin resistance gene, forward primer"
     polyA_signal    3741..3862
                     /label=SV40 poly(A) signal
                     /note="SV40 polyadenylation signal"
     primer_bind     complement(3778..3797)
                     /label=SV40pA-R
                     /note="SV40 polyA, reverse primer"
     primer_bind     3832..3851
                     /label=EBV-rev
                     /note="SV40 polyA terminator, reverse primer"
     primer_bind     complement(3911..3927)
                     /label=M13 rev
                     /note="common sequencing primer, one of multiple similar
                     variants"
     primer_bind     complement(3911..3927)
                     /label=M13 Reverse
                     /note="In lacZ gene. Also called M13-rev"
     primer_bind     complement(3924..3946)
                     /label=M13/pUC Reverse
                     /note="In lacZ gene"
     protein_bind    3935..3951
                     /label=lac operator
                     /bound_moiety="lac repressor encoded by lacI"
                     /note="The lac repressor binds to the lac operator to
                     inhibit transcription in E. coli. This inhibition can be
                     relieved by adding lactose or
                     isopropyl-beta-D-thiogalactopyranoside (IPTG)."
     promoter        complement(3959..3989)
                     /label=lac promoter
                     /note="promoter for the E. coli lac operon"
     protein_bind    4004..4025
                     /label=CAP binding site
                     /bound_moiety="E. coli catabolite activator protein"
                     /note="CAP binding activates transcription in the presence
                     of cAMP."
     primer_bind     complement(4142..4159)
                     /label=L4440
                     /note="L4440 vector, forward primer"
     rep_origin      complement(4313..4901)
                     /direction=LEFT
                     /label=ori
                     /note="high-copy-number ColE1/pMB1/pBR322/pUC origin of
                     replication"
     primer_bind     complement(4393..4412)
                     /label=pBR322ori-F
                     /note="pBR322 origin, forward primer"
     CDS             complement(5072..5932)
                     /codon_start=1
                     /gene="bla"
                     /product="beta-lactamase"
                     /label=AmpR
                     /note="confers resistance to ampicillin, carbenicillin, and
                     related antibiotics"
                     /translation="MSIQHFRVALIPFFAAFCLPVFAHPETLVKVKDAEDQLGARVGYI
                     ELDLNSGKILESFRPEERFPMMSTFKVLLCGAVLSRIDAGQEQLGRRIHYSQNDLVEYS
                     PVTEKHLTDGMTVRELCSAAITMSDNTAANLLLTTIGGPKELTAFLHNMGDHVTRLDRW
                     EPELNEAIPNDERDTTMPVAMATTLRKLLTGELLTLASRQQLIDWMEADKVAGPLLRSA
                     LPAGWFIADKSGAGERGSRGIIAALGPDGKPSRIVVIYTTGSQATMDERNRQIAEIGAS
                     LIKHW"
     primer_bind     5695..5714
                     /label=Amp-R
                     /note="Ampicillin resistance gene, reverse primer"
     promoter        complement(5933..6037)
                     /gene="bla"
                     /label=AmpR promoter
     primer_bind     complement(6112..5)
                     /label=pRS-marker
                     /note="pRS vectors, use to sequence yeast selectable
                     marker"
ORIGIN
        1 tgccgcatag ttaagccagt atctgctccc tgcttgtgtg ttggaggtcg ctgagtagtg
       61 cgcgagcaaa atttaagcta caacaaggca aggcttgacc gacaattgca tgaagaatct
      121 gcttagggtt aggcgttttg cgctgcttcg cgatgtacgg gccagatata cgcgttgaca
      181 ttgattattg actagttatt aatagtaatc aattacgggg tcattagttc atagcccata
      241 tatggagttc cgcgttacat aacttacggt aaatggcccg cctggctgac cgcccaacga
      301 cccccgccca ttgacgtcaa taatgacgta tgttcccata gtaacgccaa tagggacttt
      361 ccattgacgt caatgggtgg agtatttacg gtaaactgcc cacttggcag tacatcaagt
      421 gtatcatatg ccaagtacgc cccctattga cgtcaatgac ggtaaatggc ccgcctggca
      481 ttatgcccag tacatgacct tatgggactt tcctacttgg cagtacatct acgtattagt
      541 catcgctatt accatggtga tgcggttttg gcagtacatc aatgggcgtg gatagcggtt
      601 tgactcacgg ggatttccaa gtctccaccc cattgacgtc aatgggagtt tgttttggca
      661 ccaaaatcaa cgggactttc caaaatgtcg taacaactcc gccccattga cgcaaatggg
      721 cggtaggcgt gtacggtggg aggtctatat aagcagagct ctctggctaa ctagagaacc
      781 cactgcttac tggcttatcg aaattaatac gactcactat agggagaccc aagcttggta
      841 ccgagctcgg atccactagt aacggccgcc agtgtgctgg aattcggcat ggtgagcaag
      901 ggcgaggagc tgttcaccgg ggtggtgccc atcctggtcg agctggacgg cgacgtaaac
      961 ggccacaagt tcagcgtccg cggcgagggc gagggcgatg ccaccaacgg caagctgacc
     1021 ctgaagttca tctgcaccac cggcaagctg cccgtgccct ggcccaccct cgtgaccacc
     1081 ttcggctacg gcgtggcctg cttcagccgc taccccgacc acatgaagca gcacgacttc
     1141 ttcaagtccg ccatgcccga aggctacgtc caggagcgca ccatctcttt caaggacgac
     1201 ggtacctaca agacccgcgc cgaggtgaag ttcgagggcg acaccctggt gaaccgcatc
     1261 gagctgaagg gcatcgactt caaggaggac ggcaacatcc tggggcacaa gctggagtac
     1321 aacttcaaca gccacaacgt ctatatcacg gccgacaagc agaagaacgg catcaaggct
     1381 aacttcaaga tccgccacaa cgttgaggac ggcagcgtgc agctcgccga ccactaccag
     1441 cagaacaccc ccatcggcga cggccccgtg ctgctgcccg acaaccacta cctgagccat
     1501 cagtccgccc tgagcaaaga ccccaacgag aagcgcgatc acatggtcct gctggagttc
     1561 gtgaccgccg ccgggattac acatggcatg gacgagctgt acaagtctag agggccctat
     1621 tctatagtgt cacctaaatg ctagagctcg ctgatcagcc tcgactgtgc cttctagttg
     1681 ccagccatct gttgtttgcc cctcccccgt gccttccttg accctggaag gtgccactcc
     1741 cactgtcctt tcctaataaa atgaggaaat tgcatcgcat tgtctgagta ggtgtcattc
     1801 tattctgggg ggtggggtgg ggcaggacag caagggggag gattgggaag acaatagcag
     1861 gcatgctggg gatgcggtgg gctctatggc ttctgaggcg gaaagaacca gctggggctc
     1921 tagggggtat ccccnnnnnn nnnnnnnnnn nnnnnnnnnn nnnnnnnnnn nnnnnnnnnn
     1981 nnnnnnnnnn nnnnnnnnnn nnnnnnnnnn nnnnnnnnnn nnnnnnnnnn nnnnnnnnnn
     2041 nnnnnnnnnn nnnnnnnncn nnnnnnnnnn nnnnnnnnnn nnnnnnnnnn nnnnnnnnnn
     2101 nnnnnnnnnn nnnnnnnnnn nnnnnnnnnn nnnnnnnnnn nnnnnnnnnn annnnnnnnn
     2161 nnnnnnnnnn nnnnnnnnnn nnnnnnnnnn nnnnnnnnnn cctttgacgt tggagtccac
     2221 gttctttaat agtggactct tgttccaaac tggaacaaca ctcaacccta tctcggtcta
     2281 ttcttttgat ttataaggga ttttgccgat ttcggcctat tggttaaaaa atgagctgat
     2341 ttaacaaaaa tttaacgcga attaattctg tggaatgtgt gtcagttagg gtgtggaaag
     2401 tccccaggct ccccagcagg cagaagtatg caaagcatgc atctcaatta gtcagcaacc
     2461 aggtgtggaa agtccccagg ctccccagca ggcagaagta tgcaaagcat gcatctcaat
     2521 tagtcagcaa ccatagtccc gcccctaact ccgcccatcc cgcccctaac tccgcccagt
     2581 tccgcccatt ctccgcccca tggctgacta atttttttta tttatgcaga ggccgaggcc
     2641 gcctctgcct ctgagctatt ccagaagtag tgaggaggct tttttggagg cctaggcttt
     2701 tgcaaaaagc tcccgggagc ttgtatatcc attttcggat ctgatcaaga gacaggatga
     2761 ggatcgtttc gcatgattga acaagatgga ttgcacgcag gttctccggc cgcttgggtg
     2821 gagaggctat tcggctatga ctgggcacaa cagacaatcg gctgctctga tgccgccgtg
     2881 ttccggctgt cagcgcaggg gcgcccggtt ctttttgtca agaccgacct gtccggtgcc
     2941 ctgaatgaac tgcaggacga ggcagcgcgg ctatcgtggc tggccacgac gggcgttcct
     3001 tgcgcagctg tgctcgacgt tgtcactgaa gcgggaaggg actggctgct attgggcgaa
     3061 gtgccggggc aggatctcct gtcatctcac cttgctcctg ccgagaaagt atccatcatg
     3121 gctgatgcaa tgcggcggct gcatacgctt gatccggcta cctgcccatt cgaccaccaa
     3181 gcgaaacatc gcatcgagcg agcacgtact cggatggaag ccggtcttgt cgatcaggat
     3241 gatctggacg aagagcatca ggggctcgcg ccagccgaac tgttcgccag gctcaaggcg
     3301 cgcatgcccg acggcgagga tctcgtcgtg acccatggcg atgcctgctt gccgaatatc
     3361 atggtggaaa atggccgctt ttctggattc atcgactgtg gccggctggg tgtggcggac
     3421 cgctatcagg acatagcgtt ggctacccgt gatattgctg aagagcttgg cggcgaatgg
     3481 gctgaccgct tcctcgtgct ttacggtatc gccgctcccg attcgcagcg catcgccttc
     3541 tatcgccttc ttgacgagtt cttctgagcg ggactctggg gttcgaaatg accgaccaag
     3601 cgacgcccaa cctgccatca cgagatttcg attccaccgc cgccttctat gaaaggttgg
     3661 gcttcggaat cgttttccgg gacgccggct ggatgatcct ccagcgcggg gatctcatgc
     3721 tggagttctt cgcccacccc aacttgttta ttgcagctta taatggttac aaataaagca
     3781 atagcatcac aaatttcaca aataaagcat ttttttcact gcattctagt tgtggtttgt
     3841 ccaaactcat caatgtatct tatcatgtct gtataccgtc gacctctagc tagagcttgg
     3901 cgtaatcatg gtcatagctg tttcctgtgt gaaattgtta tccgctcaca attccacaca
     3961 acatacgagc cggaagcata aagtgtaaag cctggggtgc ctaatgagtg agctaactca
     4021 cattaattgc gttgcgctca ctgcccgctt tccagtcggg aaacctgtcg tgccagctgc
     4081 attaatgaat cggccaacgc gcggggagag gcggtttgcg tattgggcgc tcttccgctt
     4141 cctcgctcac tgactcgctg cgctcggtcg ttcggctgcg gcgagcggta tcagctcact
     4201 caaaggcggt aatacggtta tccacagaat caggggataa cgcaggaaag aacatgtgag
     4261 caaaaggcca gcaaaaggcc aggaaccgta aaaaggccgc gttgctggcg tttttccata
     4321 ggctccgccc ccctgacgag catcacaaaa atcgacgctc aagtcagagg tggcgaaacc
     4381 cgacaggact ataaagatac caggcgtttc cccctggaag ctccctcgtg cgctctcctg
     4441 ttccgaccct gccgcttacc ggatacctgt ccgcctttct cccttcggga agcgtggcgc
     4501 tttctcatag ctcacgctgt aggtatctca gttcggtgta ggtcgttcgc tccaagctgg
     4561 gctgtgtgca cgaacccccc gttcagcccg accgctgcgc cttatccggt aactatcgtc
     4621 ttgagtccaa cccggtaaga cacgacttat cgccactggc agcagccact ggtaacagga
     4681 ttagcagagc gaggtatgta ggcggtgcta cagagttctt gaagtggtgg cctaactacg
     4741 gctacactag aagaacagta tttggtatct gcgctctgct gaagccagtt accttcggaa
     4801 aaagagttgg tagctcttga tccggcaaac aaaccaccgc tggtagcggt ggtttttttg
     4861 tttgcaagca gcagattacg cgcagaaaaa aaggatctca agaagatcct ttgatctttt
     4921 ctacggggtc tgacgctcag tggaacgaaa actcacgtta agggattttg gtcatgagat
     4981 tatcaaaaag gatcttcacc tagatccttt taaattaaaa atgaagtttt aaatcaatct
     5041 aaagtatata tgagtaaact tggtctgaca gttaccaatg cttaatcagt gaggcaccta
     5101 tctcagcgat ctgtctattt cgttcatcca tagttgcctg actccccgtc gtgtagataa
     5161 ctacgatacg ggagggctta ccatctggcc ccagtgctgc aatgataccg cgagacccac
     5221 gctcaccggc tccagattta tcagcaataa accagccagc cggaagggcc gagcgcagaa
     5281 gtggtcctgc aactttatcc gcctccatcc agtctattaa ttgttgccgg gaagctagag
     5341 taagtagttc gccagttaat agtttgcgca acgttgttgc cattgctaca ggcatcgtgg
     5401 tgtcacgctc gtcgtttggt atggcttcat tcagctccgg ttcccaacga tcaaggcgag
     5461 ttacatgatc ccccatgttg tgcaaaaaag cggttagctc cttcggtcct ccgatcgttg
     5521 tcagaagtaa gttggccgca gtgttatcac tcatggttat ggcagcactg cataattctc
     5581 ttactgtcat gccatccgta agatgctttt ctgtgactgg tgagtactca accaagtcat
     5641 tctgagaata gtgtatgcgg cgaccgagtt gctcttgccc ggcgtcaata cgggataata
     5701 ccgcgccaca tagcagaact ttaaaagtgc tcatcattgg aaaacgttct tcggggcgaa
     5761 aactctcaag gatcttaccg ctgttgagat ccagttcgat gtaacccact cgtgcaccca
     5821 actgatcttc agcatctttt actttcacca gcgtttctgg gtgagcaaaa acaggaaggc
     5881 aaaatgccgc aaaaaaggga ataagggcga cacggaaatg ttgaatactc atactcttcc
     5941 tttttcaata ttattgaagc atttatcagg gttattgtct catgagcgga tacatatttg
     6001 aatgtattta gaaaaataaa caaatagggg ttccgcgcac atttccccga aaagtgccac
     6061 ctgacgtcga cggatcggga gatctcccga tcccctatgg tgcactctca gtacaatctg
     6121 ctctga
//
